>Addgene plasmid #184075 | pCSZPKIaHAERT(#118) | addgene full sequence | sequence record 365717 | Addgene NGS Result
CGCCATTCTGCCTGGGGACGTCGGAGCAAGCTTGATTTAGGTGACACTATAGAATACAAGCTACTTGTTC
TTTTTGCAGGATCCGCTAGCACCGGTGAGCTCACCATGACTGATGTGGAACCTGTTGTCTCTGACTTTGC
AGCCACGGGCAGGACTGGCCGGAGGAATGCCTTGCCAGACATTCTAGGTTCCACGGCTGGTCCTGGAGCC
GCCGACCTACCTGATAAACTAGCCGAACTCACAGTAGGAGATGATGGTGAACAGGGTGGAGAGAGTTCAT
CCTCAACCGACCCACCCAAAGAATCCACAGAGGGGGCAAAGACAGAGGGTTCAGTATACCCATACGATGT
TCCAGATTACGCCCACGCGTCCGGTCCGAGCGCTTCCGGACCTAGGCCGGGTCCCGGGCTCGAGCCATCT
GCTGGAGACATGAGAGCTGCCAACCTTTGGCCAAGCCCGCTCATGATCAAACGCTCTAAGAAGAACAGCC
TGGCCTTGTCCCTGACGGCCGACCAGATGGTCAGTGCCTTGTTGGATGCTGAGCCCCCCATACTCTATTC
CGAGTATGATCCTACCAGACCCTTCAGTGAAGCTTCGATGATGGGCTTACTGACCAACCTGGCAGACAGG
GAGCTGGTTCACATGATCAACTGGGCGAAGAGGGTGCCAGGCTTTGTGGATTTGACCCTCCATGATCAGG
TCCACCTTCTAGAATGTGCCTGGCTAGAGATCCTGATGATTGGTCTCGTCTGGCGCTCCATGGAGCACCC
AGTGAAGCTACTGTTTGCTCCTAACTTGCTCTTGGACAGGAACCAGGGAAAATGTGTAGAGGGCATGGTG
GAGATCTTCGACATGCTGCTGGCTACATCATCTCGGTTCCGCATGATGAATCTGCAGGGAGAGGAGTTTG
TGTGCCTCAAATCTATTATTTTGCTTAATTCTGGAGTGTACACATTTCTGTCCAGCACCCTGAAGTCTCT
GGAAGAGAAGGACCATATCCACCGAGTCCTGGACAAGATCACAGACACTTTGATCCACCTGATGGCCAAG
GCAGGCCTGACCCTGCAGCAGCAGCACCAGCGGCTGGCCCAGCTCCTCCTCATCCTCTCCCACATCAGGC
ACATGAGTAACAAAGGCATGGAGCATCTGTACAGCATGAAGTGCAAGAACGTGGTGCCCCTCTATGACCT
GCTGCTGGAGGCGGCGGACGCCCACCGCCTACATGCGCCCACTAGCCGTGGAGGGGCATCCGTGGAGGAG
ACGGACCAAAGCCACTTGGCCACTGCGGGCTCTACTTCATCGCATTCCTTGCAAAAGTATTACATCACGG
GGGAGGCAGAGGGTTTCCCTGCCACAGCTTGATGAAGATCTGAGGGCCCGTTTGTAGATCCAGACATGAT
AAGATACATTGATGAGTTTGGACAAACCACAACTAGAATGCAGTGAAAAAAATGCTTTATTTGTGAAATT
TGTGATGCTATTGCTTTATTTGTAACCATTATAAGCTGCAATAAACAAGTTAACAACAACAATTGCATTC
ATTTTATGTTTCAGGTTCAGGGGGAGGTGTGGGAGGTTTTTTAATTCGCGGCCGCGGCGCCAATGCATTG
GGCCCGGTACCCAGCTTTTGTTCCCTTTAGTGAGGGTTAATTGCGCGCTTGGCGTAATCATGGTCATAGC
TGTTTCCTGTGTGAAATTGTTATCCGCTCACAATTCCACACAACATACGAGCCGGGAGCATAAAGTGTAA
AGCCTGGGGTGCCTAATGAGTGAGCTAACTCACATTAATTGCGTTGCGCTCACTGCCCGCTTTCCAGTCG
GGAAACCTGTCGTGCCAGCTGCATTAATGAATCGGCCAACGCGCGGGGAGAGGCGGTTTGCGTATTGGGC
GCTCTTCCGCTTCCTCGCTCACTGACTCGCTGCGCTCGGTCGTTCGGCTGCGGCGAGCGGTATCAGCTCA
CTCAAAGGCGGTAATACGGTTATCCACAGAATCAGGGGATAACGCAGGAAAGAACATGTGAGCAAAAGGC
CAGCAAAAGGCCAGGAACCGTAAAAAGGCCGCGTTGCTGGCGTTTTTCCATAGGCTCCGCCCCCCTGACG
AGCATCACAAAAATCGACGCTCAAGTCAGAGGTGGCGAAACCCGACAGGACTATAAAGATACCAGGCGTT
TCCCCCTGGAAGCTCCCTCGTGCGCTCTCCTGTTCCGACCCTGCCGCTTACCGGATACCTGTCCGCCTTT
CTCCCTTCGGGAAGCGTGGCGCTTTCTCATAGCTCACGCTGTAGGTATCTCAGTTCGGTGTAGGTCGTTC
GCTCCAAGCTGGGCTGTGTGCACGAACCCCCCGTTCAGCCCGACCGCTGCGCCTTATCCGGTAACTATCG
TCTTGAGTCCAACCCGGTAAGACACGACTTATCGCCACTGGCAGCAGCCACTGGTAACAGGATTAGCAGA
GCGAGGTATGTAGGCGGTGCTACAGAGTTCTTGAAGTGGTGGCCTAACTACGGCTACACTAGAAGAACAG
TATTTGGTATCTGCGCTCTGCTGAAGCCAGTTACCTTCGGAAAAAGAGTTGGTAGCTCTTGATCCGGCAA
ACAAACCACCGCTGGTAGCGGTGGTTTTTTTGTTTGCAAGCAGCAGATTACGCGCAGAAAAAAAGGATCT
CAAGAAGATCCTTTGATCTTTTCTACGGGGTCTGACGCTCAGTGGAACGAAAACTCACGTTAAGGGATTT
TGGTCATGAGATTATCAAAAAGGATCTTCACCTAGATCCTTTTAAATTAAAAATGAAGTTTTAAATCAAT
CTAAAGTATATATGAGTAAACTTGGTCTGACAGTTACCAATGCTTAATCAGTGAGGCACCTATCTCAGCG
ATCTGTCTATTTCGTTCATCCATAGTTGCCTGACTCCCCGTCGTGTAGATAACTACGATACGGGAGGGCT
TACCATCTGGCCCCAGTGCTGCAATGATACCGCGAGACCCACGCTCACCGGCTCCAGATTTATCAGCAAT
AAACCAGCCAGCCGGAAGGGCCGAGCGCAGAAGTGGTCCTGCAACTTTATCCGCCTCCATCCAGTCTATT
AATTGTTGCCGGGAAGCTAGAGTAAGTAGTTCGCCAGTTAATAGTTTGCGCAACGTTGTTGCCATTGCTA
CAGGCATCGTGGTGTCACGCTCGTCGTTTGGTATGGCTTCATTCAGCTCCGGTTCCCAACGATCAAGGCG
AGTTACATGATCCCCCATGTTGTGCAAAAAAGCGGTTAGCTCCTTCGGTCCTCCGATCGTTGTCAGAAGT
AAGTTGGCCGCAGTGTTATCACTCATGGTTATGGCAGCACTGCATAATTCTCTTACTGTCATGCCATCCG
TAAGATGCTTTTCTGTGACTGGTGAGTACTCAACCAAGTCATTCTGAGAATAGTGTATGCGGCGACCGAG
TTGCTCTTGCCCGGCGTCAATACGGGATAATACCGCGCCACATAGCAGAACTTTAAAAGTGCTCATCATT
GGAAAACGTTCTTCGGGGCGAAAACTCTCAAGGATCTTACCGCTGTTGAGATCCAGTTCGATGTAACCCA
CTCGTGCACCCAACTGATCTTCAGCATCTTTTACTTTCACCAGCGTTTCTGGGTGAGCAAAAACAGGAAG
GCAAAATGCCGCAAAAAAGGGAATAAGGGCGACACGGAAATGTTGAATACTCATACTCTTCCTTTTTCAA
TATTATTGAAGCATTTATCAGGGTTATTGTCTCATGAGCGGATACATATTTGAATGTATTTAGAAAAATA
AACAAATAGGGGTTCCGCGCACATTTCCCCGAAAAGTGCCACCTAAATTGTAAGCGTTAATATTTTGTTA
AAATTCGCGTTAAATTTTTGTTAAATCAGCTCATTTTTTAACCAATAGGCCGAAATCGGCAAAATCCCTT
ATAAATCAAAAGAATAGACCGAGATAGGGT
[37 nt withheld, positions 3951-3987]
AAAGAACGTGGACTCCAACGTCAAAGG
[49 nt withheld, positions 4015-4063]
T
[91 nt withheld, positions 4065-4155]
G
[124 nt withheld, positions 4157-4280]
CCCATTCGCCATTCAGGCTGCGCAACTGTTGGGAAGGGCGATCGGTGCGGGCCTCTTCGCTATTACGCCA
GTCGACCGCCAATTCAATATGGCGTATATGGACTCATGCCAATTCAATATGGTGGATCTGGACCTGTGCC
AATTCAATATGGCGTATATGGACTCGTGCCAATTCAATATGGTGGATCTGGACCCCAGCCAATTCAATAT
GGCGGACTTGGCACCATGCCAATTCAATATGGCGGACCTGGCACTGTGCCAACTGGGGAGGGGTCTACTT
GGCACGGTGCCAAGTTTGAGGAGGGGTCTTGGCCCTGTGCCAAGTCCGCCATATTGAATTGGCATGGTGC
CAATAATGGCGGCCATATTGGCTATATGCCAGGATCAATATATAGGCAATATCCAATATGGCCCTATGCC
AATATGGCTATTGGCCAGGTTCAATACTATGTATTGGCCCTATGCCATATAGTATTCCATATATGGGTTT
TCCTATTGACGTAGATAGCCCCTCCCAATGGGCGGTCCCATATACCATATATGGGGCTTCCTAATACCGC
CCATAGCCACTCCCCCATTGACGTCAATGGTCTCTATATATGGTCTTTCCTATTGACGTCATATGGGCGG
TCCTATTGACGTATATGGCGCCTCCCCCATTGACGTCAATTACGGTAAATGGCCCGCCTGGCTCAATGCC
CATTGACGTCAATAGGACCACCCACCATTGACGTCAATGGGATGGCTCATTGCCCATTCATATCCGTTCT
CACGCCCCCTATTGACGTCAATGACGGTAAATGGCCCACTTGGCAGTACATCAATATCTATTAATAGTAA
CTTGGCAAGTACATTACTATTGGAAGTACGCCAGGGTACATTGGCAGTACTCCCATTGACGTCAATGGCG
GTAAATGGCCCGCGATGGCTGCCAAGTACATCCCCATTGACGTCAATGGGGAGGGGCAATGACGCAAATG
GGCGTTCCATTGACGTAAATGGGCGGTAGGCGTGCCTAATGGGAGGTCTATATAAGCAATGCTCGTTTAG
GGAAC
Features (pLannotate 1.2.2; 16 found; start..end, strand, type, name):
     35..53      +  promoter       SP6 promoter: promoter for bacteriophage SP6 RNA polymerase
    106..282     +  CDS            PKIB (fragment): IPKB_HUMAN - Also known as PRKACN2. Experimental evidence at protein level: Swiss-Prot protein existence level 1. Extremely potent competitive inhibitor of cAMP-dependent protein kinase activity, this protein interacts with the catalytic subunit of the enzyme after the cAMP-induced dissociation of its regulatory chains. From Homo sapiens (Human).
    337..362     +  CDS            3xHA (fragment): three tandem HA epitope tags
    421..1356    +  CDS            ERT2: mutated ligand-binding domain of the human estrogen receptor (Feil et al., 1997)
   1387..1521    -  polyA_signal   SV40 poly(A) signal: SV40 polyadenylation signal
   1634..1652    -  promoter       T3 promoter: promoter for bacteriophage T3 RNA polymerase
   1697..1713    -  protein_bind   lac operator: The lac repressor binds to the lac operator to inhibit transcription in E. coli. This inhibition can be relieved by adding lactose or isopropyl-β-D-thiogalactopyranoside (IPTG). lac repressor encoded by lacI
   1721..1751    -  promoter       lac promoter: promoter for the E. coli lac operon
   1766..1787    -  protein_bind   CAP binding site: CAP binding activates transcription in the presence of cAMP. E. coli catabolite activator protein
   1800..1892    -  CDS            lacI (fragment): lac repressor; lacI; The lac repressor binds to the lac operator to inhibit transcription in E. coli. This inhibition can be relieved by adding lactose or isopropyl-β-D-thiogalactopyranoside (IPTG).
   2075..2663    -  rep_origin     ori: high-copy-number ColE1/pMB1/pBR322/pUC origin of replication
   2834..3694    -  CDS            AmpR: β-lactamase; bla; confers resistance to ampicillin, carbenicillin, and related antibiotics
   3695..3799    -  promoter       AmpR promoter: bla
   3852..4280    -  rep_origin     f1 ori (sequence partly withheld): f1 bacteriophage origin of replication; arrow indicates direction of (+) strand synthesis
   4285..4351    -  CDS            lacZα (fragment): LacZα fragment of β-galactosidase; lacZ fragment
   4358..5335    +  promoter       CMV IE94 promoter: enhancer/promoter region of simian cytomegalovirus major immediate early transcription unit IE94
