[The description below was written by a language model from this plasmid's Addgene catalogue record and pLannotate feature annotations shown in this document.]
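Description:
pCSZPKIaHAERT(#118) is a pCS2-based plasmid for expressing a ligand-controllable form of the zebrafish cAMP-dependent protein kinase (PKA) inhibitor alpha, either by direct transfection of mammalian cells or by in vitro synthesis of mRNA. It is maintained in E. coli at high copy through a ColE1/pUC-type origin and selected with ampicillin via the β-lactamase gene. An f1 origin and residual lac/lacZα fragments from the parental backbone are also present.

The insert is a fusion open reading frame in which wild-type Danio rerio PKI alpha is followed by an internal HA epitope and then the ERT2 domain. The automated annotation labels the PKI segment as a fragment of human PKIB by homology, but the catalogue record identifies it as the zebrafish PKI alpha sequence. ERT2 is the human estrogen receptor ligand-binding domain lacking residues 1–281 and carrying the G400V, M543A and L544A substitutions. These changes make it unresponsive to endogenous estrogen while preserving binding of synthetic ligands such as tamoxifen analogues.

Expression is driven by the simian CMV IE94 enhancer/promoter, which spans the sequence origin and sits directly upstream of an SP6 promoter. The same cassette therefore supports transcription in transfected cells and SP6 run-off transcription in vitro. An SV40 polyadenylation signal terminates the unit, and a T3 promoter lies downstream in the opposite orientation.

ERT2 fusions are generally held inactive until ligand binding. Here cyclofen, the inducer named in the record, is used to release the PKI moiety and so inhibit PKA on demand. The HA tag allows detection of the fusion protein.
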