Addgene plasmid #184075: pCSZPKIaHAERT(#118)
Purpose: cyclofen-inducible PK inhibitor alpha (wt) activation via mammalian cell transfection or mRNA synthesis
Depositing lab: Sophie Vriz. Depositing organization: College de France.
Backbone
  Vector backbone: pCS2
  Backbone manufacturer: DL Turner (Turner & Weintraub, 1994, G&Dev 8:1434)
  Backbone size w/o insert (bp): 4056
  Vector type: Mammalian Expression, Synthetic Biology
Growth in bacteria
  Bacterial resistance: Ampicillin, 100 μg/mL
  Growth temperature: 37°C
  Growth strain: DH5alpha
  Copy number: High Copy
Gene/Insert
  Gene/Insert name: ZfPKAinhiba-HA-ERT2
  Species: D. rerio (ZfPKinhibalpha), Influenza A Virus (HA), H. sapiens (ERT2)
  Insert size (bp): 1282
  Mutation: ERT2: G400V, M543A, L544A, deleted 1-281;
  Promoter: sCMV+SP6
  Tag / fusion protein: internal tag: HA (N terminal on insert)
  Cloning method: Restriction Enzyme; 5′ cloning site BamHI (not destroyed); 3′ cloning site BsaBI (not destroyed)
  Sequencing primers: 5′ SP6; 3′ SVLrev34
Resource information
  A portion of this plasmid was derived from a plasmid made by: ERT2 (Feil and al 1997 BBRC 237:752) received from Daniel Metzger & Pierre Chambon in may 2004
Terms and licenses: Academic/Nonprofit Terms; Industry Terms: Not Available to Industry
Depositor comments: ZfPKIa: NP_001116417; HA; ERT2: NP_000116;
How to cite: pCSZPKIaHAERT(#118) was a gift from Sophie Vriz (Addgene plasmid # 184075 ; http://n2t.net/addgene:184075 ; RRID:Addgene_184075)
